Addgene plasmid #17761: CJ20 (miR-1003 minigene)
Depositing lab: David Bartel. Depositing organization: Whitehead Institute for Biomedical Research. Publication: Intronic microRNA precursors that bypass Drosha processing. Ruby JG, Jan CH, Bartel DP. Nature. 2007 Jul 5. 448(7149):83-6. 10.1038/nature05983 PubMed 17589500.
Backbone
  Vector backbone: pMT-puro
  Backbone manufacturer: David Sabatini Lab
  Vector type: Insect Expression ; Drosophila metallothionein gene promoter drives expression
  Selectable markers: Puromycin
Growth in bacteria
  Bacterial resistance: Ampicillin, 100 μg/mL
  Growth temperature: 37°C
  Growth strain: DH5alpha
  Copy number: Unknown
Gene/Insert
  Gene/Insert name: dme-miR-1003 minigene (alt name: miR-1003)
  Species: D. melanogaster (fly)
  Insert size (bp): 390
  Cloning method: Restriction Enzyme; 5′ cloning site SpeI (unknown if destroyed); 3′ cloning site NotI (unknown if destroyed)
  Sequencing primers: 5′ MT forward
Terms and licenses: Academic/Nonprofit Terms; Industry Terms: Not Available to Industry
Depositor comments: Minigenes containing mir-1003 and mir-1006 and flanking exons were PCR amplified from genomic DNA and cloned into pMT-puro.
How to cite: CJ20 (miR-1003 minigene) was a gift from David Bartel (Addgene plasmid # 17761 ; http://n2t.net/addgene:17761 ; RRID:Addgene_17761)
