[The description below was written by a language model from this plasmid's Addgene catalogue record.]
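Description:
CJ20 (miR-1003 minigene) is an insect-cell expression plasmid built on the pMT-puro backbone, in which the Drosophila metallothionein gene promoter drives transcription of the insert. This promoter is metal-inducible, so expression in cultured fly cells can be switched on by adding metal ions such as copper. The backbone carries a puromycin resistance marker for selecting transfected insect cells, and the plasmid is propagated in E. coli under ampicillin selection. The record does not give the bacterial origin of replication or the copy number, and no feature table is provided, so other backbone elements cannot be described in detail.

The payload is a roughly 390 bp Drosophila melanogaster minigene containing the mir-1003 locus together with its flanking exons, amplified from genomic DNA and inserted between SpeI and NotI sites downstream of the promoter. Because the microRNA hairpin lies within an intron bounded by exon sequence, the transcript must be spliced, which lets the relationship between splicing and microRNA maturation be examined. The associated work concerns intronic microRNA precursors that bypass Drosha processing, a class in which the excised intron itself supplies the pre-miRNA hairpin rather than Drosha cleavage defining its ends. The construct is therefore suited to inducible expression of the miR-1003 host intron in Drosophila cell culture to study this alternative biogenesis route. The depositor's comment indicates that a parallel minigene for mir-1006 was made in the same way. The record lists no tags or reporters on the insert.
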