>Addgene plasmid #17761 | CJ20 (miR-1003 minigene) | depositor partial sequence | sequence record 8725 | Author sequence
ACTAGTATAAAGCCGATAAGCGTGCGGAAATCGAAAAGACCGAGCGTGAACGACTGCAACAGCAGGAACG
CGAGGATGAGATGCGCGAACTGGCCCTCAAGCTGCGCAGAAGGTGGGTATCTGGATGTGGTTGGCTCTGG
CGGTCCTCTCACATTTACATATTCACAGGCGCCGTGAGCTGCGTCACAAATATGGAACGCCCTCGAGTGG
AAAGCTCTCGGACAGCGATGCCGAATCTGTGGCATCGGAAAGCCAGCTGGCAAAGTCGTCGACGCGTCGC
AGTCGCAGCAGATCGGAGAGTCGTAGGCGGTCGCCACCGCCGGAAACACAGCACAGCAGACGGAGCAGCA
GCCGAACGGAAAGGAGGAGACGCACAAGGACGGCGGCCGC
