>Addgene plasmid #17761 | CJ20 (miR-1003 minigene) | addgene partial sequence | sequence record 23689 | 17761 with MT-Forward
TCTCTANTTAAGCCGATAGCGTGCGGAAATCGAAAAGACCGAGCGTGAACGACTGCAACAGCAGGAACGC
GAGGATGAGATGCGCGAACTGGCCCTCAAGCTGCGCAGAAGGTGGGTATCTGGATGTGGTTGGCTCTGGC
GGTCCTCTCACATTTACATATTCACAGGCGCCGTGAGCTGCGTCACAAATATGGAACGCCCTCGAGTGGA
AAGCTCTCGGACAGCGATGCCGAATCTGTGGCATCGGAAAGCCAGCTGGCAAAGTCGTCGACGCGTCGCA
GTCGCAGCAGATCGGAGAGTCGTAGGCGGTCGCCACCGCCGGAAACACAGCACAGCAGACGGAGCAGCAG
CCGAACGGAAAGGAGGAGACGCACAAGGACGGCGGCCGCTCGAGTCTAGAGGGCCCTTCGAAGGTAAGCC
TATCCCTAACCCTCTCCTCGGTCTCGATTCTACGCGTACCGGTCATCATCACCATCACCATTGAGTTTAA
ACCCGCTGATCAGCCTCGACTGTGCCTTCTAAGATCCAGACATGATAAGATACATTGATGAGTTTGGACA
AACCACAACTAGAATGCAGTGAAAAAAATGCTTTATTTGTGAAATTTGTGATGCTATTGCTTTATTTGTA
ACCATTATAAGCTGCAATAAACAAGTTCTAGAGTCGGTGGGCCTCGGGGGCGGGTGCGGGGTCGGCGGGG
CCGCCCCGGGTGGCTTCGGTCGGAGCCATGGGGTCGTGCGCTCCTTTCGGTCGGGCGCTGCGGGTCGTGG
GGCGGGCGTCAGGCACCGGGCTTGCGGGTCATGCACCAGGTGCGCGGTCCTTCGGGCACCTCGACGTCGG
CGGTGACGTGANCGAGCNTCTAAGGAGTGGGCCGANTCAGAGGG
